>Addgene plasmid #126886 | pICSL4723_ HDT701 | addgene full sequence | sequence record 249696 | Addgene NGS Result
CACGAAGTGATCCGTTTAAACTATCAGTGTTTGACAGGATATATTGGCGGGTAAACCTAAGAGAAAAGAG
CGTTTATTAGAATAATCGGATATTTAAAAGGGCGTGAAAAGGTTTATCCGTTCGTCCATTTGTATGTGCA
TGCCAACCACAGGGTTCCCCTCGGGAGTCAGCCGTGCGGCTGCATGAAATCCTGGCCGGTTTGTCTGATG
CCAAGCTGGCGGCCTGGCCGGCCAGCTTGGCCGCTGAAGAAACCGAGCGCCGCCGTCTAAAAAGGTGATG
TGTATTTGAGTAAAACAGCTTGCGTCATGCGGTCGCTGCGTATATGATGCGATGAGTAAATAAACAAATA
CGCAAGGGGAACGCATGAAGGTTATCGCTGTACTTAACCAGAAAGGCGGGTCAGGCAAGACGACCATCGC
AACCCATCTAGCCCGCGCCCTGCAACTCGCCGGGGCCGATGTTCTGTTAGTCGATTCCGATCCCCAGGGC
AGTGCCCGCGATTGGGCGGCCGTGCGGGAAGATCAACCGCTAACCGTTGTCGGCATCGACCGCCCGACGA
TTGACCGCGACGTGAAGGCCATCGGCCGGCGCGACTTCGTAGTGATCGACGGAGCGCCCCAGGCGGCGGA
CTTGGCTGTGTCCGCGATCAAGGCAGCCGACTTCGTGCTGATTCCGGTGCAGCCAAGCCCTTACGACATA
TGGGCCACCGCCGACCTGGTGGAGCTGGTTAAGCAGCGCATTGAGGTCACGGATGGAAGGCTACAAGCGG
CCTTTGTCGTGTCGCGGGCGATCAAAGGCACGCGCATCGGCGGTGAGGTTGCCGAGGCGCTGGCCGGGTA
CGAGCTGCCCATTCTTGAGTCCCGTATCACGCAGCGCGTGAGCTACCCAGGCACTGCCGCCGCCGGCACA
ACCGTTCTTGAATCAGAACCCGAGGGCGACGCTGCCCGCGAGGTCCAGGCGCTGGCCGCTGAAATTAAAT
CAAAACTCATTTGAGTTAATGAGGTAAAGAGAAAATGAGCAAAAGCACAAACACGCTAAGTGCCGGCCGT
CCGAGCGCACGCAGCAGCAAGGCTGCAACGTTGGCCAGCCTGGCAGACACGCCAGCCATGAAGCGGGTCA
ACTTTCAGTTGCCGGCGGAGGATCACACCAAGCTGAAGATGTACGCGGTACGCCAAGGCAAGACCATTAC
CGAGCTGCTATCTGAATACATCGCGCAGCTACCAGAGTAAATGAGCAAATGAATAAATGAGTAGATGAAT
TTTAGCGGCTAAAGGAGGCGGCATGGAAAATCAAGAACAACCAGGCACCGACGCCGTGGAATGCCCCATG
TGTGGAGGAACGGGCGGTTGGCCAGGCGTAAGCGGCTGGGTTGTCTGCCGGCCCTGCAATGGCACTGGAA
CCCCCAAGCCCGAGGAATCGGCGTGAGCGGTCGCAAACCATCCGGCCCGGTACAAATCGGCGCGGCGCTG
GGTGATGACCTGGTGGAGAAGTTGAAGGCCGCGCAGGCCGCCCAGCGGCAACGCATCGAGGCAGAAGCAC
GCCCCGGTGAATCGTGGCAAGCGGCCGCTGATCGAATCCGCAAAGAATCCCGGCAACCGCCGGCAGCCGG
TGCGTCGTCGATTAGGAAGCCGCCCAAGGGCGACGAGCAACCAGATTTTTTCGTTCCGATGCTCTATGAC
GTGGGCACCCGCGATAGTCGCAGCATCATGGACGTGGCCGTTTTCCGTCTGTCGAAGCGTGACCGACGAG
CTGGCGAGGTGATCCGCTACGAGCTTCCAGACGGGCACGTAGAGGTTTCCGCAGGGCCGGCCGGCATGGC
CAGTGTGTGGGATTACGACCTGGTACTGATGGCGGTTTCCCATCTAACCGAATCCATGAACCGATACCGG
GAAGGGAAGGGAGACAAGCCCGGCCGCGTGTTCCGTCCACACGTTGCGGACGTACTCAAGTTCTGCCGGC
GAGCCGATGGCGGAAAGCAGAAAGACGACCTGGTAGAAACCTGCATTCGGTTAAACACCACGCACGTTGC
CATGCAGCGTACGAAGAAGGCCAAGAACGGCCGCCTGGTGACGGTATCCGAGGGTGAAGCCTTGATTAGC
CGCTACAAGATCGTAAAGAGCGAAACCGGGCGGCCGGAGTACATCGAGATCGAGCTAGCTGATTGGATGT
ACCGCGAGATTACAGAAGGCAAGAACCCGGACGTGCTGACGGTTCACCCCGATTACTTTTTGATCGATCC
CGGCATCGGCCGTTTTCTCTACCGCCTGGCACGCCGCGCCGCAGGCAAGGCAGAAGCCAGATGGTTGTTC
AAGACGATCTACGAACGCAGTGGCAGCGCCGGAGAGTTCAAGAAGTTCTGTTTCACCGTGCGCAAGCTGA
TCGGGTCAAATGACCTGCCGGAGTACGATTTGAAGGAGGAGGCGGGGCAGGCTGGCCCGATCCTAGTCAT
GCGCTACCGCAACCTGATCGAGGGCGAAGCATCCGCCGGTTCCTAATGTACGGAGCAGATGCTAGGGCAA
ATTGCCCTAGCAGGGGAAAAAGGTCGAAAAAGCTTCTTTCCTGTGGATAGCACGTACATTGGGAACCCAA
AGCCGTACATTGGGAACCGGAACCCGTACATTGGGAACCCAAAGCCGTACATTGGGAACCGGTCACACAT
GTAAGTGACTGATATAAAAGAGAAAAAAGGCGATTTTTCCGCCTAAAACTCTTTAAAACTTATTAAAACT
CTTAAAACCCGCCTGGCCTGTGCATAACTGTCTGGCCAGCGCACAGCCGAACAGCTGCAAAAAGCGCCCA
CATCAAGGCTCCGAGTGCGCGGAACCCCTATTTGTTTATTTTTCTAAATACATTCAAATATGTATCCGCT
CATGAGACAATAACCCTGATAAATGCTTCAATAATATTGAAAAAGGAAGAGTATGGCTAAAATGAGAATA
TCACCGGAATTGAAAAAACTGATCGAAAAATACCGCTGCGTAAAAGATACGGAAGGAATGTCTCCTGCTA
AGGTATATAAGCTGGTGGGAGAAAATGAAAACCTATATTTAAAAATGACGGACAGCCGGTATAAAGGGAC
CACCTATGATGTGGAACGGGAAAAGGACATGATGCTATGGCTGGAAGGAAAGCTGCCTGTTCCAAAGGTC
CTGCACTTTGAACGGCATGATGGCTGGAGCAATCTGCTCATGAGTGAGGCCGATGGCGTCCTTTGCTCGG
AAGAGTATGAAGATGAACAAAGCCCTGAAAAGATTATCGAGCTGTATGCGGAGTGCATCAGGCTCTTTCA
CTCCATCGACATATCGGATTGTCCCTATACGAATAGCTTAGACAGCCGCTTAGCCGAATTGGATTACTTA
CTGAATAACGATCTGGCCGATGTGGATTGCGAAAACTGGGAAGAGGACACTCCATTTAAAGATCCGCGCG
AGCTGTATGATTTTTTAAAGACGGAAAAGCCCGAAGAGGAACTTGTCTTTTCCCACGGCGACCTGGGAGA
CAGCAACATCTTTGTGAAAGATGGCAAAGTAAGTGGCTTTATTGATCTTGGGAGAAGCGGCAGGGCGGAC
AAGTGGTATGACATTGCCTTCTGCGTCCGGTCGCTCAGGGAGGATATCGGGGAAGAACAGTATGTCGAGC
TATTTTTTGACTTACTGGGGATCAAGCCTGATTGGGAGAAAATAAAATATTATATTTTACTGGATGAATT
GTTTTAGCTGTCAGACCAAGTTTACTCATATATACTTTAGATTGATTTAAAACTTCATTTTTAATTTAAA
AGGATCTAGGTGAAGATCCTTTTTGATAATCTCATGACCAAAATCCCTTAACGTGAGTTTTCGTTCCACT
GAGCGTCAGACCCCGTAGAAAAGATCAAAGGATCTTCTTGAGATCCTTTTTTTCTGCGCGTAATCTGCTG
CTTGCAAACAAAAAAACCACCGCTACCAGCGGTGGTTTGTTTGCCGGATCAAGAGCTACCAACTCTTTTT
CCGAAGGTAACTGGCTTCAGCAGAGCGCAGATACCAAATACTGTTCTTCTAGTGTAGCCGTAGTTAGGCC
ACCACTTCAAGAACTCTGTAGCACCGCCTACATACCTCGCTCTGCTAATCCTGTTACCAGTGGCTGCTGC
CAGTGGCGATAAGTCGTGTCTTACCGGGTTGGACTCAAGACGATAGTTACCGGATAAGGCGCAGCGGTCG
GGCTGAACGGGGGGTTCGTGCACACAGCCCAGCTTGGAGCGAACGACCTACACCGAACTGAGATACCTAC
AGCGTGAGCTATGAGAAAGCGCCACGCTTCCCGAAGGGAGAAAGGCGGACAGGTATCCGGTAAGCGGCAG
GGTCGGAACAGGAGAGCGCACGAGGGAGCTTCCAGGGGGAAACGCCTGGTATCTTTATAGTCCTGTCGGG
TTTCGCCACCTCTGACTTGAGCGTCGATTTTTGTGATGCTCGTCAGGGGGGCGGAGCCTATGGAAAAACG
CCAGCAACGCGGCCTTTTTACGGTTCCTGCTCGGATCTGTTGGACCGGACAGTAGTCATGGTTGATGGGC
TGCCTGTATCGAGTGGTGATTTTGTGCCGAGCTGCCGGTCGGGGAGCTGTTGGCTGGCTGGTGGCAGGAT
ATATTGTGGTGTAAACAAATTGACGCTTAGACAACTTAATAACACATTGCGGACGTTTTTAATGTACTGG
GGTTGAACACTCTGTGCCGAATTCGGATCCAGCGTCGATCTAGTAACATAGATGACACCGCGCGCGATAA
TTTATCCTAGTTTGCGCGCTATATTTTGTTTTCTATCGCGTATTAAATGTATAATTGCGGGACTCTAATC
ATAAAAACCCATCTCATAAATAACGTCATGCATTACATGTTAATTATTACATGCTTAACGTAATTCAACA
GAAATTATATGATAATCATCGCAAGACCGGCAACAGGATTCAATCTTAAGAAACTTTATTGCCAAATGTT
TGAACGATCTGCTTGACAAGCTCAGAAGAACTCGTCAAGAAGGCGATAGAAGGCGATGCGCTGCGAATCG
GGAGCGGCGATACCGTAAAGCACGAGGAAGCGGTCAGCCCATTCGCCGCCAAGCTCTTCAGCAATATCAC
GGGTAGCCAACGCTATGTCCTGATAGCGGTCCGCCACACCCAGCCGGCCACAGTCGATGAATCCAGAAAA
GCGGCCATTTTCCACCATGATATTCGGCAAGCAGGCATCGCCGTGGGTCACGACGAGATCCTCGCCGTCG
GGCATCCGCGCCTTGAGCCTGGCGAACAGTTCTGTTAATCAGAAAAACTCGGATTAATCGACAAATTCGA
TCGCACAAACTAGAAACTAACACCAGATCTAGATAGAAATCACAAGTCGAAGAGTAATTATTCGACAAAA
CTCAAATTATTTGAACAAATCGGATGATATCTATGAAACCCTAATCGAGAATTAAGATGATATCTAACGA
TCAAACCCAGAAAATCGTCTTAGATCTAAGATTAACAGAATCTAAACCAAAGAACATATACGAAATTGGG
ATCGAACGAAAACAAAATCGAAGATTTTGAGAGAATAAGGAACACAGAAACTTACCTGCAGGCGCGAGCC
CCTGATGCTCTTCGTCCAGATCATCCTGATCGACAAGACCGGCTTCCATCCGAGTACGTGCTCGCTCGAT
GCGATGTTTCGCTTGGTGGTCGAATGGGCAGGTAGCCGGATCAAGCGTATGCAGCCGCCGCATTGCATCA
GCCATGATGGATACTTTCTCGGCAGGAGCAAGGTGAGATGACAGGAGATCCTGCCCCGGCACTTCGCCCA
ATAGCAGCCAGTCCCTTCCCGCTTCAGTGACAACGTCGAGCACAGCTGCGCAAGGAACGCCCGTCGTGGC
CAGCCACGATAGCCGCGCTGCCTCGTCTTGGAGTTCATTCAGGGCACCGGACAGGTCGGTCTTGACAAAA
AGAACCGGGCGCCCCTGCGCTGACAGCCGGAACACGGCGGCATCAGAGCAGCCGATTGTCTGTTGTGCCC
AGTCATAGCCGAATAGCCTCTCCACCCAAGCGGCCGGAGAACCTGCGTGCAATCCATCTTGTTCAATCAT
TGGCTTCTACCTACAAAAAAGCTCCGCACGAGGCTGCATTTGTCACAAATCATGAAAAGAAAAACTACCG
ATGAACAATGCTGAGGGATTCAAATTCTACCCACAAAAAGAAGAAAGAAAGATCTAGCACATCTAAGCCT
GACGAAGCAGCAGAAATATATAAAAATATAAACCATAGTGCCCTTTTCCCCTCTTCCTGATCTTGTTTAG
CATGGCGGAAATTTTAAACCCCCCATCATCTCCCCCAACAACGGCGGATCGCAGATCTACATCCGAGAGC
CCCATTCCCCGCGAGATCCGGGCCGGATCCACGCCGGCGAGAGCCCCAGCCGCGAGATCCCGCCCCTCCC
GCGCACCGATCTGGGCGCGCACGAAGCCGCCTCTCGCCCACCCAAACTACCAAGGCCAAAGATCGTGTCC
GAGACGGAAAAAAAAAACGGAGAAAGAAAGAGGAGAGGGGCGGGGTGGTTACCGGCGCGGCGGCGGCGGA
GGGGGAGGGGGGAGGAGCTCGTCGTCCGGCAGCGAGGGGGGAGGAGGTGGAGGTGGTGGTGGTGGTGGTG
GTAGGGTTGGGGGGATGGGAGGAGAGGGGGGGGTATGTATATAGTGGCGATGGGGGGCGTTTCTTTGGAA
GCGGAGGGAGGGCCGGCCTCGTCGCTGGCTCGCGATCCTCCTCGCGTTTCCGGCCCCCACGACCCGGACC
CACCTGCTGTTTTTTCTTTTTCTTTTTTTTCTTTCTTTTTTTTTTTTTGGCTGCGAGACGTGCGGTGCGT
GCGGACAACTCACGGTGATAGTGGGGGGGTGTGGAGACTATTGTCCAGTTGGCTGGACTGGGGTGGGTTG
GGTTGGGTTGGGTTGGGCTGGGCTTGCTATGGATCGTGGATAGCACTTTGGGCTTTAGGAACTTTAGGGG
TTGTTTTTGTAAATGTTTTGAGTCTAAGTTTATCTTTTATTTTTACTAGAAAAAATACCCATGCGCTGCA
ACGGGGGAAAGCTATTTTAATCTTATTATTGTTCATTGTGAGAATTCGCCTGAATATATATTTTTCTCAA
AAATTATGTCAAATTAGCATATGGGTTTTTTTAAAGATATTTCTTATACAAATCCCTCTGTATTTACAAA
AGCAAACGAACTTAAAACCCGACTCAAATACAGATATGCATTTCCAAAAGCGAATAAACTTAAAAACCAA
TTCATACAAAAATGACGTATCAAAGTACCGACAAAAACATCCTCAATTTTTATAATAGTAGAAAAGAGTA
AATTTCACTTTGGGCCACCTTTTATTACCGATATTTTACTTTATACCACCTTTTAACTGATGTTTTCACT
TTTGACCAGGTAATCTTACCTTTGTTTTATTTTGGACTATCCCGACTCTCTTCTCAAGCATATGAATGAC
CTCGAGTATGCTAGCTCCGCAAGAATTCAAGCTTAGCGTATATTTTGTTTTCTATCGCGTATTAAATGTA
TAATTGCGGGACTCTAATCATAAAAACCCATCTCATAAATAACGTCATGCATTACATGTTAATTATTACA
TGCTTAACGTAATTCAACAGAAATTATATGATAATCATCGCAAGACCGGCAACAGGATTCAATCTTAAGA
AACTTTATTGCCAAATGTTTGAACACTAGTGATATCTGCGGCCGCAGTTATCACTTGTAGAGCTCATCCA
TCCCATGAGTGATGCCTGCAGCCGTTACAAACTCCAGAAGCACCATGTGATCCCTCTTTTCGTTAGGGTC
CTTAGACAGAACGGATTGGGTTGACAGGTAGTGATTGTCGGGCAGAAGCACTGGGCCATCGCCTATCGGC
GTGTTCTGCTGGTAGTGGTCAGCCAGTTGGACACTACCATCCTCCACATTATGCCGGATTTTGAAGTTCG
CCTTAATGCCGTTCTTCTGCTTGTCGGCAGTAATGTAGACGTTGTGAGAATTGAAGTTGTACTCGAGCTT
ATGCCCCAGTATGTTGCCGTCCTCTTTGAAGTCGATCCCTTTGAGTTCGATCCTGTTCACCAGTGTATCT
CCCTCGAACTTGACCTCCGCACGTGTCTTGTACGTTCCGTCGTCCTTAAAGCTGATGGTGCGTTCTTGGA
CATACCCCTCAGGCATGGCTGACTTGAAGAAGTCATGGCGTTTCATGTGGTCCGGATACCTCGAAAAGCA
CTGAACACCATATGTGAGAGTGGTGACCAACGTTGGCCATGGAACCGGCAGTTTCCCAGTGGTACAGATG
AACTTGAGGGTAAGCTTGCCATTGGTGGCATCACCTTCACCTTCGCCTCTCACGCTGAACTTGTGGCCAT
TTACGTCGCCATCCAACTCGACCAAAATGGGCACAACTCCTGTAAAGAGCTCCTCTCCTTTGGACACCAT
GAAAGAGGCGCCCTGAGCAGAACTCGTAAACTTCGTAACCGCCTTAGTCCCTTCAGACACAGCATGTTTC
GCCAACTCACCGGGCAACACAAGTCTAACCGCAGTCTGAATCTCCCTGGAAGTAATCGTCGGCTTCTTGT
TGTACCTCGCCAGCTTCGAAGATTCACCAGCGAGCTTCTCAAAAATATCGTTGATGAAACTGTTCATAAT
TCCCATCGCTTTGCTTGAGATTCCGATGTCTGGATGAACTTGCTTCAACACCTTGAAGATGTAGATCTTG
TATGTCTCAACGTTCTTCTTTGATCTCTTCTTCTTCTTGTCTCCGGCGACGGCTGGTTCCTTGGGGAGTT
TCTTTCCGGCTTTTGGTTTCTTCTCTGCCGCTGCTGCTGGTTCGACTGCCGGAGTTTTCTCTGCCGGTTT
CTTCTCCGCTGGTTTCTTATCTGCCTTCGCCATGGACGTTGAGCCTGGAGCTGGGCCAGGATTCTCCTCC
ACATCACCAGCTTGCTTGAGCAGGGAAAAGTTCGTGGCTCCGGATCCGCCGTCGACTTTGCGCTTCTTCT
TGGGATCCTCCACTTTCCGCTTCTTCTTAGGGGAACCAGACCCAAGGGAGGCGTAATCTGGCACGTCATA
CGGATAGGCATCTCCTCCTAGTTGCGACAAGTCGATCCTCGTTTCGTACAGGCCTGTAATAGACTGGTGA
ATTAGGGTGGCATCGAGTACTTCTTTGGTGCTGGTATAGCGCTTCCTATCAATCGTCGTGTCAAAATATT
TGAACGCCGCAGGAGCGCCAAGGTTCGTCAACGTGAACAAGTGTATGATGTTTTCTGCCTGCTCCCGGAT
GGGTTTGTCCCGATGCTTGTTGTAGGCGGACAACACCTTGTCAAGGTTAGCGTCAGCAAGAATCACCCTC
TTCGAGAACTCACTGATCTGTTCGATGATCTCATCGAGGTAGTGCTTGTGTTGCTCCACAAACAGCTGCT
TTTGCTCATTGTCCTCTGGGGAACCCTTAAGTTTCTCATAGTGTGAGGCGAGATACAGGAAGTTGACGTA
CTTGGATGGGAGTGCCAGCTCGTTCCCCTTTTGCAACTCGCCTGCGCTGGCAAGCATCCTCTTTCTCCCA
TTCTCCAGCTCGAACAAGCTGTATTTCGGCAACTTTATGATGAGATCTTTCTTGACTTCCTTGTATCCTT
TCGCCTCCAAGAAATCAATGGGATTCTTCTCAAAGCTGGAACGCTCCATAATGGTAATCCCGAGCAACTC
CTTTACGCTCTTCAGCTTCTTCGACTTCCCCTTTTCCACCTTGGCAACAACCAGCACGGAGTACGCCACT
GTAGGACTGTCAAAGCCACCGTACTTCTTTGGATCCCAGTCTTTCTTACGGGCTATAAGCTTATCGCTAT
TGCGCTTCGGAAGGATTGACTCTTTCGAGAAGCCGCCGGTTTGGACTTCCGTTTTCTTGACGATGTTGAC
TTGTGGCATGCTTAGCACCTTCCGGACAGTAGCAAAGTCTCTCCCCTTGTCCCACACTATCTCACCAGTT
TCTCCGTTAGTCTCTATCAGCGGACGTTTTCTGATCTCTCCATTGGCCAGGGTGATCTCAGTCTTGAAGA
AGTTCATTATGTTGCTGTAAAAGAAGTACTTGGCGGTGGCCTTGCCGATTTCCTGCTCACTCTTCGCAAT
CATCTTCCTTACGTCATAAACCTTGTAGTCACCGTAGACGAACTCCGACTCAAGCTTGGGATATTTCTTG
ATGAGTGCAGTGCCAACCACAGCATTGAGATAGGCATCATGGGCGTGATGGTAGTTGTTGATCTCACGGA
CCTTATAGAACTGGAAGTCCTTCCGAAAGTCGGACACCAGTTTAGATTTCAGAGTAATAACTTTGACTTC
CCGGATTAGCTTGTCATTCTCATCGTATTTTGTGTTCATGCGTGAGTCCAGGATCTGTGCAACGTGCTTG
GTGATTTGCCGTGTCTCAACCAGTTGGCGCTTGATAAATCCGGCCTTATCTAGCTCACTGAGGCCGCCTC
TCTCCGCCTTGGTAAGGTTGTCGAACTTCCTTTGTGTAATGAGCTTTGCATTGAGGAGTTGCCTCCAGTA
GTTCTTCATCTTCTTGACGACTTCCTCAGAAGGCACGTTGTCTGACTTCCCGCGGTTCTTGTCGGACCTG
GTCAGCACCTTGTTGTCGATAGAGTCGTCTTTGAGGAAGCTTTGTGGTACTATATGATCGACATCGTAGT
CAGATAGGCGATTGATGTCGAGCTCCTGGTCCACGTACATATCGCGTCCGTTTTGGAGGTAGTAGAGGTA
GAGCTTCTCGTTTTGCAGTTGGGTGTTTTCGACCGGATGCTCCTTGAGAATTTGTGATCCGAGCTCCTTG
ATGCCTTCTTCGATTCTCTTCATCCTTTCCCTGGAGTTCTTCTGCCCCTTCTGTGTGGTTTGGTTCTCCC
GAGCCATCTCAATCACGATATTCTCGGGCTTATGTCTACCCATCACTTTGACCAGCTCATCGACAACCTT
CACTGTTTGAAGTATACCCTTCTTGATGGCTGGAGATCCGGCCAAATTCGCGATATGCTCGTGGAGCGAA
TCGCCTTGGCCTGAAACCTGAGCCTTCTGAATGTCCTCCTTGAAGGTCAAGGAGTCATCGTGGATTAGCT
GCATAAAGTTCCTGTTTGCGAACCCATCGGACTTGAGGAAGTCGAGGATGGTCTTGCCCGACTGCTTATC
GCGAATGCCATTGATCAGCTTCCTGCTCAGCCTGCCCCAACCTGTGTAGCGCCTGCGCTTCAGCTGCTTC
ATCACTTTGTCGTCAAAGAGGTGCGCATACGTCTTGAGCCTCTCTTCGATCATCTCGCGGTCCTCGAAGA
GAGTAAGCGTCAGAACGATGTCCTCCAAGATGTCCTCGTTCTCTTCGTTATCGAGGAAGTCTTTATCCTT
AATGATCTTGAGCAAGTCGTGGTACGTTCCCAGCGAGGCGTTGAAGCGATCCTCAACGCCGCTTATCTCC
ACAGAGTCAAAGCACTCGATTTTCTTAAAGTAGTCCTCCTTTAGCTGCTTGACTGTGACCTTGCGATTGG
TCTTGAAAAGGAGATCCACTATGGCCTTCTTCTGCTCTCCTGACAGAAAGGCCGGTTTCCTCATACCCTC
AGTAACGTACTTGACCTTGGTCAGCTCGTTGTAGACGGTGAAGTACTCGTACAGTAGGGAATGTTTGGGG
AGGACCTTCTCGTTTGGCAGATTCTTGTCGAAGTTGGTCATCCTCTCGATGAAGCTTTGGGCAGAAGCGC
CCTTGTCCACCACCTCCTCGAAGTTCCATGGGGTAATCGTTTCCTCCGATTTTCTAGTCATCCACGCGAA
CCTAGAGTTGCCCCTTGCCAATGGGCCCACATAGTAGGGGATTCTGAATGTGAGGATCTTCTCGATTTTC
TCCCGGTTGTCTTTGAGGAATGGGTAAAAGTCCTCTTGCCTACGAAGTATGGCGTGAAGCTCGCCCAGAT
GGATTTGGTGTGGAATGCTTCCATTGTCGAAGGTACGCTGCTTGCGGAGTAGATCCTCGCGATTGAGCTT
AACCAGGAGCTCTTCAGTGCCATCCATCTTCTCGAGAATGGGCTTGATAAACTTGTAGAACTCCTCCTGT
GACGCGCCACCGTCGATGTACCCAGCATACCCGTTCTTTGATTGATCGAAGAAGATCTCTTTGTACTTCT
CCGGCAGCTGTTGTCTGACGAGAGCCTTGAGGAGCGTGAGATCCTGGTGATGTTCGTCGTACCGTTTGAT
CATGGATGCCGAAAGAGGAGCCTTGGTAATCTCAGTGTTAACGCGCAGAATATCGGACAAGAGGATTGCA
TCTGACAAGTTCTTCGCTGCAAGGAAAAGGTCCGCATACTGGTCGCCGATTTGGGCAAGCAGATTGTCGA
GATCGTCGTCGTACGTGTCTTTGGACAGTTGGAGCTTGGCATCCTCGGCCAGGTCAAAGTTAGACTTGAA
GTTAGGGGTGAGCCCTAGACTAAGGGCAATAAGGTTGCCAAACAATCCGTTCTTCTTTTCGCCTGGCAGT
TGGGCTATCAGATTTTCGAGCCTCCGGCTTTTCGACAGCCGAGCACTCAAGATTGCCTTCGCATCAACTC
CTGACGCGTTGATGGGGTTCTCTTCAAAGAGCTGATTGTATGTCTGGACCAGTTGGATGAAGAGTTTGTC
AACATCGGAATTGTCCGGATTAAGGTCGCCTTCGATGAGGAAGTGCCCACGGAACTTAATCATATGGGCC
AGGGCCAAATAGATGAGGCGCAAATCAGCCTTGTCAGTGCTATCTACGAGCTTCTTCCTCAGGTGATAGA
TGGTAGGATACTTCTCGTGGTATGCGACTTCGTCGACAATGTTCCCGAATATCGGATGGCGTTCGTGCTT
CTTGTCCTCTTCTACGAGGAAGCTTTCCTCGAGCCGATGGAAGAAGGAGTCATCCACTTTCGCCATTTCG
TTGGAAAAGATCTCTTGTAGGTAGCAGATCCTGTTCTTTCTACGCGTATAGCGCCTTCTTGCTGTGCGCT
TGAGGCGGGTCGCTTCGGCTGTCTCCCCGGAATCAAAGAGCAACGCACCTATTAGGTTCTTCTTGATGGA
GTGCCTGTCGGTGTTGCCCAGCACTTTAAATTTCTTCGATGGCACCTTGTACTCGTCAGTGATGACAGCC
CAACCCACACTATTCGTTCCTATATCCAACCCGATAGAGTACTTCTTGTCCATGGTGGCAATGCCAGGAC
CCCTGTACCGAAGGCTGCTAATCCGACACACCCTACCCACCTTCCTCTTCTTCTTCGGCCCCATGGTGGC
ACGCGTGAGAAATCTCGAGAGCTCCAGATTCTCCCCGGGAATTCCAGATCCTCTAGAGTCGACCTGCAGA
AGTAACACCAAACAACAGGGTGAGCATCGACAAAAGAAACAGTACCAAGCAAATAAATAGCGTATGAAGG
CAGGGCTAAAAAAATCCACATATAGCTGCTGCATATGCCATCATCCAAGTATATCAAGATCAAAATAATT
ATAAAACATACTTGTTTATTATAATAGATAGGTACTCAAGGTTAGAGCATATGAATAGATGCTGCATATG
CCATCATGTATATGCATCAGTAAAACCCACATCAACATGTATACCTATCCTAGATCGATATTTCCATCCA
TCTTAAACTCGTAACTATGAAGATGTATGACACACACATACAGTTCCAAAATTAATAAATACACCAGGTA
GTTTGAAACAGTATTCTACTCCGATCTAGAACGAATGAACGACCGCCCAACCACACCACATCATCACAAC
CAAGACAAAAAAAAGCATGAAAAGATGACCCGACAAACAAGTGCACGGCATATATTGAAATAAAGGAAAA
GGGCAAACCAAACCCTATGCAACGAAACAAAAAAAATCATGAAATCGATCCCGTCTGCGGAACGGCTAGA
GCCATCCCAGGATTCCCCAAAGAGAAACACTGGCAAGTTAGCAATCAGAACGTGTCTGACGTACAGGTCG
CATCCGTGTACGAACGCTAGCAGCACGGATCTAACACAAACACGGATCTAACACAAACATGAACAGAAGT
AGAACTACCGGGCCCTAACCATGGACCGGAACGCCGATCTAGAGAAGGTAGAGAGGGGGGGGGGGGGAGG
ACGAGCGGCGTACCTTGAAGCGGAGGTGCCGACGGGTGGATTTGGGGGAGATCTGGTTGTGTGTGTGTGC
GCTCCGAACAACACGAGGTTGGGGAAAGAGGGTGTGGAGGGGGTGTCTATTTATTACGGCGGGCGAGGAA
GGGAAAGCGAAGGAGCGGTGGGAAAGGAATCCCCCGTAGCTGCCGGTGCCGTGAGAGGAGGAGGAGGCCG
CCTGCCGTGCCGGCTCACGTCTGCCGCTCCGCCACGCAATTTCTGGATGCCGACAGCGGAGCAAGTCCAA
CGGTGGAGCGGAACTCTCGAGAGGGGTCCAGAGGCAGCGACAGAGATGCCGTGCCGTCTGCTTCGCTTGG
CCCGACGCGACGCTGCTGGTTCGCTGGTTGGTGTCCGTTAGACTCGTCGACGGCGTTTAACAGGCTGGCA
TTATCTACTCGAAACAAGAAAAATGTTTCCTTAGTTTTTTTAATTTCTTAAAGGGTATTTGTTTAATTTT
TAGTCACTTTATTTTATTCTATTTTATATCTAAATTATTAAATAAAAAAACTAAAATAGAGTTTTAGTTT
TCTTAATTTAGAGGCTAAAATAGAATAAAATAGATGTACTAAAAAAATTAGTCTATAAAAACCATTAACC
CTAAACCCTAAATGGATGTACTAATAAAATGGATGAAGTATTATATAGGTGAAGCTATTTGCAAAAAAAA
AGGAGAACACATGCACACTAAAAAGATAAAACTGTAGAGTCCTGTTGTCAAAATACTCAATTGTCCTTTA
GACCATGTCTAACTGTTCATTTATATGATTCTCTAAAACACTGATATTATTGTAGTACTATAGATTATAT
TATTCGTAGAGTAAAGTTTAAATATATGTATAAAGATAGATAAACTGCACTTCAAACAAGTGTGACAAAA
AAAATATGTGGTAATTTTTTATAACTTAGACATGCAATGCTCATTATCTCTAGAGAGGGGCACGACCGGG
TCACGCTGCACTGCAGGCATGCAAGCTTCACCACTTTGTACCATGGTGCTCCACTAGAATTCGAGCTCGG
AGGACCAAGCCCGTTATTCTGACAGTTCTGGTGCTCAACACATTTATATTTATCAAGGAGCACATTGTTA
CTCACTGCTAGGAGGGAATCGAACTAGGAATATTGATCAGAGGAACTACGAGAGAGCTGAAGATAACTGC
CCTCTAGCTCTCACTGATCTGGGTCGCATAGTGAGATGCAGCCCACGTGAGTTCAGCAACGGTCTAGCGC
TGGGCTTTTAGGCCCGCATGATCGGGCTTTTGTCGGGTGGTCGACGTGTTCACGATTGGGGAGAGCAACG
CAGCAGTTCCTCTTAGTTTAGTCCCACCTCGCCTGTCCAGCAGAGTTCTGACCGGTTTATAAACTCGCTT
GCTGCATCAGACTTGACTGGTTAGGCTTAACCTCAGTTTTAGAGCTAGAAATAGCAAGTTAAAATAAGGC
TAGTCCGTTATCAACTTGAAAAAGTGGCACCGAGTCGGTGCTTTTTTTCTAGACCCAGCTTTCTTGTACA
AAGTTGGCATTACGCTTTACGAATTCCCATGGGGAGGACCAAGCCCGTTATTCTGACAGTTCTGGTGCTC
AACACATTTATATTTATCAAGGAGCACATTGTTACTCACTGCTAGGAGGGAATCGAACTAGGAATATTGA
TCAGAGGAACTACGAGAGAGCTGAAGATAACTGCCCTCTAGCTCTCACTGATCTGGGTCGCATAGTGAGA
TGCAGCCCACGTGAGTTCAGCAACGGTCTAGCGCTGGGCTTTTAGGCCCGCATGATCGGGCTTTTGTCGG
GTGGTCGACGTGTTCACGATTGGGGAGAGCAACGCAGCAGTTCCTCTTAGTTTAGTCCCACCTCGCCTGT
CCAGCAGAGTTCTGACCGGTTTATAAACTCGCTTGCTGCATCAGACTTGCGTCTTCTTCTCTGGCTACAG
TTTTAGAGCTAGAAATAGCAAGTTAAAATAAGGCTAGTCCGTTATCAACTTGAAAAAGTGGCACCGAGTC
GGTGCTTTTTTTCTAGACCCAGCTTTCTTGTACAAAGTTGGCATTACGCTCAGAGAGGATGCACATGTGA
CCGAGGGA
Features (pLannotate 1.2.2; 23 found; start..end, strand, type, name):
     32..56      +  misc_feature   RB T-DNA repeat: right border repeat from nopaline C58 T-DNA
    365..994     +  CDS            pVS1 StaA: stability protein from the Pseudomonas plasmid pVS1 (Heeb et al., 2000)
   1423..2496    +  CDS            pVS1 RepA: replication protein from the Pseudomonas plasmid pVS1 (Heeb et al., 2000)
   2562..2756    +  rep_origin     pVS1 oriV: origin of replication for the Pseudomonas plasmid pVS1 (Heeb et al., 2000)
   2818..2922    +  promoter       AmpR promoter: bla
   2923..3717    +  CDS            KanR: aminoglycoside phosphotransferase; aphA-3; confers resistance to kanamycin
   3888..4476    +  rep_origin     ori: high-copy-number ColE1/pMB1/pBR322/pUC origin of replication
   4612..4636    +  misc_feature   LB T-DNA repeat: left border repeat from nopaline C58 T-DNA
   4727..4979    -  terminator     NOS terminator: nopaline synthase terminator and poly(A) signal
   4992..5282    -  CDS            NeoR/KanR (fragment): aminoglycoside phosphotransferase confers resistance to neomycin, kanamycin, and G418 (Geneticin®)
   5591..6090    -  CDS            NeoR/KanR (fragment): aminoglycoside phosphotransferase from Tn5; aph(3')-II (or nptII); confers resistance to neomycin, kanamycin, and G418 (Geneticin®)
   6627..6652    -  CDS            9xHis (fragment): 9xHis affinity tag
   6653..7495    -  promoter       Act1 promoter: rice actin promoter
   7529..7724    -  terminator     NOS terminator (fragment): nopaline synthase terminator and poly(A) signal
   7754..8470    -  CDS            oxGFP: oxGFP is a basic (constitutively fluorescent) green fluorescent protein published in 2015, derived from Aequorea victoria.
   8489..8923    -  CDS            H2B10_ARATH: Experimental evidence at protein level: Swiss-Prot protein existence level 1. Core component of nucleosome. Nucleosomes wrap and compact DNA into chromatin, limiting DNA accessibility to the cellular machineries which require DNA as a template. Histones thereby play a central role in transcription regulation, DNA repair, DNA replication and chromosomal stability. DNA accessibility is regulated via a complex set of post-translational modifications of histones, also called histone code, and nucleosome remodeling. From Arabidopsis thaliana (Mouse-ear cress).
   9110..13213   -  CDS            cas9: CAS9_STRP1 - Also known as csn1 From Streptococcus pyogenes serotype M1.
  13347..13369   +  misc_feature   MCS (fragment): pUC18/19 multiple cloning site
  13587..15136   -  promoter       Ubi promoter (fragment): maize polyubiquitin gene promoter
  15576..15651   +  misc_RNA       gRNA scaffold: guide RNA scaffold for the Streptococcus pyogenes CRISPR/Cas9 system
  15663..15684   -  protein_bind   attB2 (fragment): mutant version of attB; recombination site for the Gateway® BP reaction BP Clonase™
  16100..16175   +  misc_RNA       gRNA scaffold: guide RNA scaffold for the Streptococcus pyogenes CRISPR/Cas9 system
  16187..16208   -  protein_bind   attB2 (fragment): mutant version of attB; recombination site for the Gateway® BP reaction BP Clonase™
