[The description below was written by a language model from this plasmid's Addgene catalogue record and pLannotate feature annotations shown in this document.]
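Description:
pICSL4723_ HDT701 is a 16.2 kb T-DNA binary CRISPR/Cas9 vector built on the pICSL4723 backbone for genome editing in wheat, targeting the wheat homolog of a rice (O. sativa) susceptibility gene, HDT701 by the construct's name. The backbone carries a high-copy ColE1/pUC-type origin for propagation in E. coli, together with the pVS1 oriV, RepA and StaA stability functions that normally support replication and maintenance in Agrobacterium. Bacterial selection is by kanamycin, through an aphA-3 aminoglycoside phosphotransferase gene expressed from the bla promoter. Nopaline C58-type left and right border repeats flank the region that would be transferred into the plant genome.

Within the T-DNA, next to the left border, sits the plant selectable marker nptII, driven by the rice Act1 promoter and closed by a NOS terminator. The marker is annotated as two fragments separated by a gap, which may reflect an intron or simply divergence from the reference, though the record does not say. The wheat-optimised Streptococcus pyogenes Cas9 coding sequence lies downstream of a maize polyubiquitin promoter. Following it on the same strand are an Arabidopsis histone H2B-like sequence and a GFP variant ending in a NOS terminator fragment. This suggests a nuclear-localised fluorescent reporter linked to Cas9, perhaps the "live" Cas9 of the insert name, but the record does not explain how these parts are joined or expressed. Two sgRNA modules, each with an S. pyogenes guide scaffold, lie near the right border. According to the depositor they are driven by the wheat U6 promoter, which the automated annotation did not detect. Two guides against the same gene can raise the chance of disruptive mutations or a deletion between the cut sites.
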