Addgene plasmid #126886: pICSL4723_ HDT701
Purpose: Genome editing of the wheat homolog of a susceptibility gene of O. sativa. Encodes wheat optimized Cas9 module, nptII resistance gene, and specific sgRNA modules on the binary plasmid pICSL4723.
Depositing lab: Sophien Kamoun. Depositing organization: Sainsbury Laboratory, Norwich.
Backbone
  Vector backbone: pICSL4723
  Vector type: CRISPR
Growth in bacteria
  Bacterial resistance: Kanamycin, 50 μg/mL
  Growth temperature: 37°C
  Growth strain: DH5alpha
  Copy number: High Copy
Gene/Insert
  Gene/Insert name: Wheat_live_Cas9
  gRNA/shRNA sequence: ACTGGTTAGGCTTAACCTCA, CGTCTTCTTCTCTGGCTACA
  Species: Synthetic
  Insert size (bp): 8726
  Cloning method: Restriction Enzyme; 5′ cloning site Unknown (unknown if destroyed)
Terms and licenses: Academic/Nonprofit Terms; Industry Terms: Not Available to Industry
Depositor comments: Encodes gene specific sgRNAs driven by the wheat U6 promoter; encodes the plant selectable marker nptII driven by the rice Act1 promoter.
How to cite: pICSL4723_ HDT701 was a gift from Sophien Kamoun (Addgene plasmid # 126886 ; http://n2t.net/addgene:126886 ; RRID:Addgene_126886)
